Addgene plasmid #210902: pFBOH-LIC_DDA1:1-102
Purpose: Insect expression of full-length human DDA1. Untagged.
Depositing lab: Cheryl Arrowsmith. Depositing organization: University of Toronto. Publication: A Target Class Ligandability Evaluation of WD40 Repeat-Containing Proteins. Ackloo S, Li F, Szewczyk M, Seitova A, Loppnau P, Zeng H, Xu J, Ahmad S, Arnautova YA, Baghaie AJ, Beldar S, Bolotokova A, Centrella PA, Chau I, Clark MA, Cuozzo JW, Dehghani-Tafti S, Disch JS, Dong A, Dumas A, Feng JA, Ghiabi P, Gibson E, Gilmer J, Goldman B, Green SR, Guie MA, Guilinger JP, Harms N, Herasymenko O, Houliston S, Hutchinson A, Kearnes S, Keefe AD, Kimani SW, Kramer T, Kutera M, Kwak HA, Lento C, Li Y, Liu J, Loup J, Machado RAC, Mulhern CJ, Perveen S, Righetto GL, Riley P, Shrestha S, Sigel EA, Silva M, Sintchak MD, Slakman BL, Taylor RD, Thompson J, Torng W, Underkoffler C, von Rechenberg M, Walsh RT, Watson I, Wilson DJ, Wolf E, Yadav M, Yazdi AK, Zhang J, Zhang Y, Santhakumar V, Edwards AM, Barsyte-Lovejoy D, Schapira M, Brown PJ, Halabelian L, Arrowsmith CH. J Med Chem. 2025 Jan 23;68(2):1092-1112. doi: 10.1021/acs.jmedchem.4c02010. Epub 2024 Nov 4. PubMed 39495097.
Backbone
  Vector backbone: pFBOH-LIC
  Backbone manufacturer: pFASTBac1 Modified
  Vector type: Insect Expression
  Selectable markers: Gentamicin
Growth in bacteria
  Bacterial resistance: Ampicillin, 100 μg/mL
  Growth temperature: 37°C
  Growth strain: DH5alpha
  Copy number: High Copy
Gene/Insert
  Gene/Insert name: DDA1:M1-T102
  Species: H. sapiens (human)
  Insert size (bp): 306
  Mutation: wild type
  Entrez Gene: DDA1 (a.k.a. C19orf58, PCIA1)
  Promoter: Polyhedrin
  Cloning method: Ligation Independent Cloning
  Sequencing primers: 5′ tattccggattattcataccg; 3′ ctctacaaatgtggtatggc
Resource information
  A portion of this plasmid was derived from a plasmid made by: Mammalian Gene Collection (BC000615)
Terms and licenses: Academic/Nonprofit Terms; Industry Terms: Not Available to Industry
Depositor comments: 5' Cloning Site: BseRI (destroyed), 3' Cloning Site: BseRI (destroyed).
How to cite: pFBOH-LIC_DDA1:1-102 was a gift from Cheryl Arrowsmith (Addgene plasmid # 210902 ; http://n2t.net/addgene:210902 ; RRID:Addgene_210902)
