[The description below was written by a language model from this plasmid's Addgene catalogue record and pLannotate feature annotations shown in this document.]
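Description:
pFBOH-LIC_DDA1:1-102 is a baculovirus transfer (donor) plasmid for insect-cell expression of full-length, wild-type human DDA1 (residues M1–T102, a 306 bp open reading frame) without any affinity tag. The backbone, pFBOH-LIC, is a modified pFastBac1 adapted for ligation-independent cloning; the insert was placed between BseRI sites that were destroyed in the process, and the coding sequence was derived from a Mammalian Gene Collection clone. In E. coli the roughly 5 kb plasmid is maintained at high copy from a ColE1/pUC-type origin and selected with ampicillin through the β-lactamase gene; an f1 origin is also present.

The expression cassette consists of the Autographa californica polyhedrin promoter, a strong very-late baculoviral promoter, driving the DDA1 ORF, followed by an SV40 polyadenylation signal (the short "large T antigen" fragment annotated nearby is most likely just part of that SV40 terminator region). This cassette sits next to a gentamicin acetyltransferase gene expressed from an integron Pc promoter, and both are flanked by the Tn7L and Tn7R ends of a mini-Tn7 element. As in pFastBac-type systems generally, this arrangement allows Tn7 transposition of the cassette plus gentamicin marker into a bacmid in a suitable E. coli host. The recombinant bacmid is then used to generate baculovirus for infecting insect cells.

The record gives the purpose only as insect expression of untagged DDA1. The associated publication concerns the ligandability of WD40 repeat-containing proteins, but the record does not state DDA1's specific role in that work.
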