Features (pLannotate 1.2.2; 15 found; start..end, strand, type, name):
     91..225     -  polyA_signal   SV40 poly(A) signal: SV40 polyadenylation signal
    248..331     -  CDS            large T antigen (fragment): large T antigen from SV40 (simian virus 40)
    363..668     -  CDS            DDA1 (sequence withheld): DDA1_HUMAN - Also known as C19orf58 From Homo sapiens (Human).
    724..815     -  promoter       polyhedrin promoter: polh from Autographa californica; promoter for the baculovirus polyhedrin gene
    842..1189    +  CDS            YPR2_ECOLX (fragment): Protein predicted: Swiss-Prot protein existence level 4. From Escherichia coli.
   1167..1195    +  promoter       Pc promoter: intI1 (promoter lies within the coding sequence); class 1 integron promoter
   1365..1898    +  CDS            GmR: gentamycin acetyltransferase; aacC1; confers resistance to gentamycin
   1965..2189    +  mobile_element Tn7R: mini-Tn7 element (right end of the Tn7 transposon) Tn7
   2257..2308    +  misc_feature   bom (fragment): basis of mobility region from pBR322
   2494..3082    -  rep_origin     ori: high-copy-number ColE1/pMB1/pBR322/pUC origin of replication
   3253..4113    -  CDS            AmpR: β-lactamase; bla; confers resistance to ampicillin, carbenicillin, and related antibiotics
   4114..4218    -  promoter       AmpR promoter: bla
   4244..4698    -  rep_origin     f1 ori (sequence partly withheld): f1 bacteriophage origin of replication; arrow indicates direction of (+) strand synthesis
   4703..4719    -  CDS            lacZα (fragment): LacZα fragment of β-galactosidase; lacZ fragment
   4882..62      +  mobile_element Tn7L (across the origin): mini-Tn7 element (left end of the Tn7 transposon) Tn7
>Addgene plasmid #210902 | pFBOH-LIC_DDA1:1-102 | addgene full sequence | sequence record 426131 | Addgene NGS Result
TAAGCTAATACGAAAATTAAAAATGACAAAATAGTTTGGAACTAGATTTCACTTATCTGGTTCGGATCTC
CTAGGCGATATCAGTGATCAGATCCAGACATGATAAGATACATTGATGAGTTTGGACAAACCACAACTAG
AATGCAGTGAAAAAAATGCTTTATTTGTGAAATTTGTGATGCTATTGCTTTATTTGTAACCATTATAAGC
TGCAATAAACAAGTTAACAACAACAATTGCATTCATTTTATGTTTCAGGTTCAGGGGGAGGTGTGGGAGG
TTTTTTAAAGCAAGTAAAACCTCTACAAATGTGGTATGGCTGATTATGATCCTCTAGTACTTCTCGACAA
GCTTCGTCATCA
[306 nt withheld, positions 363-668]
GGTTTTCGGACCGAGATCCGCGCCCGATGGTGGGACGGTATGAATAATCCGGAATATTTATAGGTTTTTT
TATTACAAAACTGTTACGAAAACAGTAAAATACTTATTTATTTGCGAGATGGTTATCATTTTAATTATCT
CCATGATCTATTAATATTCCGGAGTATACGTAGCCAACCACTAGAACTATAGCTAGAGTCCTGGGCGAAC
AAACGATGCTCGCCTTCCAGAAAACCGAGGATGCGAACCACTTCATCCGGGGTCAGCACCACCGGCAAGC
GCCGCGACGGCCGAGGTCTTCCGATCTCCTGAAGCCAGGGCAGATCCGTGCACAGCACCTTGCCGTAGAA
GAACAGCAAGGCCGCCAATGCCTGACGATGCGTGGAGACCGAAACCTTGCGCTCGTTCGCCAGCCAGGAC
AGAAATGCCTCGACTTCGCTGCTGCCCAAGGTTGCCGGGTGACGCACACCGTGGAAACGGATGAAGGCAC
GAACCCAGTTGACATAAGCCTGTTCGGTTCGTAAACTGTAATGCAAGTAGCGTATGCGCTCACGCAACTG
GTCCAGAACCTTGACCGAACGCAGCGGTGGTAACGGCGCAGTGGCGGTTTTCATGGCTTGTTATGACTGT
TTTTTTGTACAGTCTATGCCTCGGGCATCCAAGCAGCAAGCGCGTTACGCCGTGGGTCGATGTTTGATGT
TATGGAGCAGCAACGATGTTACGCAGCAGGGCAGTCGCCCTAAAACAAAGTTAGGTGGCTCAAGTATGGG
CATCATTCGCACATGTAGGCTCGGCCCTGACCAAGTCAAATCCATGCGGGCTGCTCTTGATCTTTTCGGT
CGTGAGTTCGGAGACGTAGCCACCTACTCCCAACATCAGCCGGACTCCGATTACCTCGGGAACTTGCTCC
GTAGTAAGACATTCATCGCGCTTGCTGCCTTCGACCAAGAAGCGGTTGTTGGCGCTCTCGCGGCTTACGT
TCTGCCCAAGTTTGAGCAGCCGCGTAGTGAGATCTATATCTATGATCTCGCAGTCTCCGGCGAGCACCGG
AGGCAGGGCATTGCCACCGCGCTCATCAATCTGCTCAAGCATGAGGCCAACGCGCTTGGTGCTTATGTGA
TCTACGTGCAAGCAGATTACGGTGACGATCCCGCAGTGGCTCTCTATACAAAGTTGGGCATACGGGAAGA
AGTGATGCACTTTGATATCGACCCAAGTACCGCCACCTAACAATTCGTTCAAGCCGAGATCGGCTTCCCG
GCCGCGGAGTTGTTCGGTAAATTGTCACAACGCCGCGAATATAGTCTTTACCATGCCCTTGGCCACGCCC
CTCTTTAATACGACGGGCAATTTGCACTTCAGAAAATGAAGAGTTTGCTTTAGCCATAACAAAAGTCCAG
TATGCTTTTTCACAGCATAACTGGACTGATTTCAGTTTACAACTATTCTGTCTAGTTTAAGACTTTATTG
TCATAGTTTAGATCTATTTTGTTCAGTTTAAGACTTTATTGTCCGCCCACACCCGCTTACGCAGGGCATC
CATTTATTACTCAACCGTAACCGATTTTGCCAGGTTACGCGGCTGGTCTATGCGGTGTGAAATACCGCAC
AGATGCGTAAGGAGAAAATACCGCATCAGGCGCTCTTCCGCTTCCTCGCTCACTGACTCGCTGCGCTCGG
TCGTTCGGCTGCGGCGAGCGGTATCAGCTCACTCAAAGGCGGTAATACGGTTATCCACAGAATCAGGGGA
TAACGCAGGAAAGAACATGTGAGCAAAAGGCCAGCAAAAGGCCAGGAACCGTAAAAAGGCCGCGTTGCTG
GCGTTTTTCCATAGGCTCCGCCCCCCTGACGAGCATCACAAAAATCGACGCTCAAGTCAGAGGTGGCGAA
ACCCGACAGGACTATAAAGATACCAGGCGTTTCCCCCTGGAAGCTCCCTCGTGCGCTCTCCTGTTCCGAC
CCTGCCGCTTACCGGATACCTGTCCGCCTTTCTCCCTTCGGGAAGCGTGGCGCTTTCTCATAGCTCACGC
TGTAGGTATCTCAGTTCGGTGTAGGTCGTTCGCTCCAAGCTGGGCTGTGTGCACGAACCCCCCGTTCAGC
CCGACCGCTGCGCCTTATCCGGTAACTATCGTCTTGAGTCCAACCCGGTAAGACACGACTTATCGCCACT
GGCAGCAGCCACTGGTAACAGGATTAGCAGAGCGAGGTATGTAGGCGGTGCTACAGAGTTCTTGAAGTGG
TGGCCTAACTACGGCTACACTAGAAGAACAGTATTTGGTATCTGCGCTCTGCTGAAGCCAGTTACCTTCG
GAAAAAGAGTTGGTAGCTCTTGATCCGGCAAACAAACCACCGCTGGTAGCGGTGGTTTTTTTGTTTGCAA
GCAGCAGATTACGCGCAGAAAAAAAGGATCTCAAGAAGATCCTTTGATCTTTTCTACGGGGTCTGACGCT
CAGTGGAACGAAAACTCACGTTAAGGGATTTTGGTCATGAGATTATCAAAAAGGATCTTCACCTAGATCC
TTTTAAATTAAAAATGAAGTTTTAAATCAATCTAAAGTATATATGAGTAAACTTGGTCTGACAGTTACCA
ATGCTTAATCAGTGAGGCACCTATCTCAGCGATCTGTCTATTTCGTTCATCCATAGTTGCCTGACTCCCC
GTCGTGTAGATAACTACGATACGGGAGGGCTTACCATCTGGCCCCAGTGCTGCAATGATACCGCGAGACC
CACGCTCACCGGCTCCAGATTTATCAGCAATAAACCAGCCAGCCGGAAGGGCCGAGCGCAGAAGTGGTCC
TGCAACTTTATCCGCCTCCATCCAGTCTATTAATTGTTGCCGGGAAGCTAGAGTAAGTAGTTCGCCAGTT
AATAGTTTGCGCAACGTTGTTGCCATTGCTACAGGCATCGTGGTGTCACGCTCGTCGTTTGGTATGGCTT
CATTCAGCTCCGGTTCCCAACGATCAAGGCGAGTTACATGATCCCCCATGTTGTGCAAAAAAGCGGTTAG
CTCCTTCGGTCCTCCGATCGTTGTCAGAAGTAAGTTGGCCGCAGTGTTATCACTCATGGTTATGGCAGCA
CTGCATAATTCTCTTACTGTCATGCCATCCGTAAGATGCTTTTCTGTGACTGGTGAGTACTCAACCAAGT
CATTCTGAGAATAGTGTATGCGGCGACCGAGTTGCTCTTGCCCGGCGTCAATACGGGATAATACCGCGCC
ACATAGCAGAACTTTAAAAGTGCTCATCATTGGAAAACGTTCTTCGGGGCGAAAACTCTCAAGGATCTTA
CCGCTGTTGAGATCCAGTTCGATGTAACCCACTCGTGCACCCAACTGATCTTCAGCATCTTTTACTTTCA
CCAGCGTTTCTGGGTGAGCAAAAACAGGAAGGCAAAATGCCGCAAAAAAGGGAATAAGGGCGACACGGAA
ATGTTGAATACTCATACTCTTCCTTTTTCAATATTATTGAAGCATTTATCAGGGTTATTGTCTCATGAGC
GGATACATATTTGAATGTATTTAGAAAAATAAACAAATAGGGGTTCCGCGCACATTTCCCCGAAAAGTGC
CACCTAAATTGTAAGCGTTAATATTTTGTTAAAATTCGCGTTAAATTTTTGTTAAATCAGCTCATTTTTT
AACCAATAGGCCGAAATCGGCAAAATCCCTTATAAATCAAAAGAATAGACCGAGATAGGGT
[37 nt withheld, positions 4370-4406]
AAGAACGTGGACTCCAACGTCAAAGG
[49 nt withheld, positions 4433-4481]
T
[91 nt withheld, positions 4483-4573]
G
[124 nt withheld, positions 4575-4698]
CCCATTCGCCATTCAGGCTGCAAATAAGCGTTGATATTCAGTCAATTACAAACATTAATAACGAAGAGAT
GACAGAAAAATTTTCATTCTGTGACAGAGAAAAAGTAGCCGAAGATGACGGTTTGTCACATGGAGTTGGC
AGGATGTTTGATTAAAAACATAACAGGAAGAAAAATGCCCCGCTGTGGGCGGACAAAATAGTTGGGAACT
GGGAGGGGTGGAAATGGAGTTTTTAAGGATTATTTAGGGAAGAGTGACAAAATAGATGGGAACTGGGTGT
AGCGTCG
