>Addgene plasmid #210902 | pFBOH-LIC_DDA1:1-102 | depositor partial sequence | sequence record 411284 | Insert sequence
[306 nt withheld, positions 1-306]
